>Addgene plasmid #189761 | pDx_mScarlet-I-SYFP2 | addgene full sequence | sequence record 375313 | Addgene NGS Result
ACGGGGCAGGGCGGGGTTCGGCTTCTGGCGTGTGACCGGCGGCTCTAGAGCCTCTGCTAACCATGTTCAT
GCCTTCTTCTTTTTCCTACAGCTCCTGGGCAACGTGCTGGTTATTGTGCTGTCTCATCATTTTGGCAAAG
AATTGGATCGGACCGAAATCACCACAATTCAGCAAATTGTGAACATCATCACGTTCATCTTTCCCTGGTT
GCCAAAGGCCCATTTTCCTGTCAGTAACGAGAAGGTCGCGAATTCAGGCGCTTTTTAGACTGGTCGTAGG
GAGACCACAACGGTTTCCCTCTAGAAATAATTTTGTTTAACTATAAGAAGGAGATATACCATGCGGGGTT
CTCATCATCACCACCATCACAGCAGCGGCCTGGTGCCGCGCGGCAGCTCGCTAGCGCTACCGGTCGCCAC
CATGGTGAGCAAGGGCGAGGCAGTGATCAAGGAGTTCATGCGGTTCAAGGTGCACATGGAGGGCTCCATG
AACGGCCACGAGTTCGAGATCGAGGGCGAGGGCGAGGGCCGCCCCTACGAGGGCACCCAGACCGCCAAGC
TGAAGGTGACCAAGGGTGGCCCCCTGCCCTTCTCCTGGGACATCCTGTCCCCTCAGTTCATGTACGGCTC
CAGGGCCTTCATCAAGCACCCCGCCGACATCCCCGACTACTATAAGCAGTCCTTCCCCGAGGGCTTCAAG
TGGGAGCGCGTGATGAACTTCGAGGACGGCGGCGCCGTGACCGTGACCCAGGACACCTCCCTGGAGGACG
GCACCCTGATCTACAAGGTGAAGCTCCGCGGCACCAACTTCCCTCCTGACGGCCCCGTAATGCAGAAGAA
GACAATGGGCTGGGAAGCGTCCACCGAGCGGTTGTACCCCGAGGACGGCGTGCTGAAGGGCGACATTAAG
ATGGCCCTGCGCCTGAAGGACGGCGGCCGCTACCTGGCGGACTTCAAGACCACCTACAAGGCCAAGAAGC
CCGTGCAGATGCCCGGCGCCTACAACGTCGACCGCAAGTTGGACATCACCTCCCACAACGAGGACTACAC
CGTGGTGGAACAGTACGAACGCTCCGAGGGCCGCCACTCCACCGGCGGCATGGACGAGCTGTACAAGATG
GTGAGCAAGGGCGAGGAGCTGTTCACCGGGGTGGTGCCCATCCTGGTCGAGCTGGACGGCGACGTAAACG
GCCACAAGTTCAGCGTGTCCGGCGAGGGCGAGGGCGATGCCACCTACGGCAAGCTGACCCTGAAGCTGAT
CTGCACCACCGGCAAGCTGCCCGTGCCCTGGCCCACCCTCGTGACCACCCTGGGCTACGGCGTGCAGTGC
TTCGCCCGCTACCCCGACCACATGAAGCAGCACGACTTCTTCAAGTCCGCCATGCCCGAAGGCTACGTCC
AGGAGCGCACCATCTTCTTCAAGGACGACGGCAACTACAAGACCCGCGCCGAGGTGAAGTTCGAGGGCGA
CACCCTGGTGAACCGCATCGAGCTGAAGGGCATCGACTTCAAGGAGGACGGCAACATCCTGGGGCACAAG
CTGGAGTACAACTACAACAGCCACAACGTCTATATCACCGCCGACAAGCAGAAGAACGGCATCAAGGCCA
ACTTCAAGATCCGCCACAACATCGAGGACGGCGGCGTGCAGCTCGCCGACCACTACCAGCAGAACACCCC
CATCGGCGACGGCCCCGTGCTGCTGCCCGACAACCACTACCTGAGCTACCAGTCCAAGCTGAGCAAAGAC
CCCAACGAGAAGCGCGATCACATGGTCCTGCTGGAGTTCGTGACCGCCGCCGGGATCACTCTCGGCATGG
ACGAGCTCTACAAGTAAGTGATTAACCTCAGGTGCAGGCTGCCTATCAGAAGGTGGTGGCTGGTGTGGCC
AATGCCCTGGCTCACAAATACCACTGAGATCGATCTTTTTCCCTCTGCCAAAAATTATGGGGACATCATG
AAGCCCCTTGAGCATCTGACTTCTGGCTAATAAAGGAAATTTATTTTCATTGCAATAGTGTGTTGGAATT
TTTTGTGTCTCTCACTCGGAAGGACATATGGGAGGGCAAATCATTTAAAACATCAGAATGAGTATTTGGT
TTAGAGTTTGGCAACATATGCCCATATGTAACTAGCATAACCCCTTGGGGCCTCTAAACGGGTCTTGAGG
GGTTTTTTGCTGAAAGCATGCGGAGGAAATTCTCCTTGAAGTTTCCCTGGTGTTCAAAGTAAAGGAGTTT
GCACCAGACGCACCTCTGTTCACTGGTCCGGCGTATTAAAACACGATACATTGTTATTAGTACATTTATT
AAGCGCTAGATTCTGTGCGTTGTTGATTTACAGACAATTGTTGTACGTATTTTAATAATTCATTAAATTT
ATAATCTTTAGGGTGGTATGTTAGAGCGAAAATCAAATGATTTTCAGCGTCTTTATATCTGAATTTAAAT
ATTAAATCCTCAATAGATTTGTAAAATAGGTTTCGATTAGTTTCAAACAAGGGTTGTTTTTCCGAACCGA
TGGCTGGACTATCTAATGGATTTTCGCTCAACGCCACAAAACTTGCCAAATCTTGTAGCAGCAATCTAGC
TTTGTCGATATTCGTTTGTGTTTTGTTTTGTAATAAAGGTTCGACGTCGTTCAAAATATTATGCGCTTTT
GTATTTCTTTCATCACTGTCGTTAGTATACAATTGACTCGACGTAAACACGTTAAATAGAGCTTGGACAT
ATTTAACATCGGGCGTGTTAGCTTTATTAGGCCGATTATCGTCGTCGTCCCAACCCTCGTCGTTAGAAGT
TGCTTCCGAAGACGATTTTGCCATAGCCACACGACGCCTATTAATTGTGTCGGCTAACACGTCCGCGATC
AAATTTGTAGTTGAGCTTTTTGGAATTGCGATCGCATAACTTCGTATAGCATACATTATACGAAGTTATA
AGCTCGGAACGCTGCGCTCGGTCGTTCGGCTGCGGCGAGCGGTATCAGCTCACTCAAAGGCGGTAATACG
GTTATCCACAGAATCAGGGGATAACGCAGGAAAGAACATGTGAGCAAAAGGCCAGCAAAAGGCCAGGAAC
CGTAAAAAGGCCGCGTTGCTGGCGTTTTTCCATAGGCTCCGCCCCCTGACGAGCATCACAAAAATCGACG
CTCAAGTCAGAGGTGGCGAAACCCGACAGGACTATAAAGATACCAGGCGTTTCCCCCTGGAAGCTCCCTC
GTGCGCTCTCCTGTTCCGACCCTGCCGCTTACCGGATACCTGTCCGCCTTTCTCCCTTCGGGAAGCGTGG
CGCTTTCTCATAGCTCACGCTGTAGGTATCTCAGTTCGGTGTAGGTCGTTCGCTCCAAGCTGGGCTGTGT
GCACGAACCCCCCGTTCAGCCCGACCGCTGCGCCTTATCCGGTAACTATCGTCTTGAGTCCAACCCGGTA
AGACACGACTTATCGCCACTGGCAGCAGCCACTGGTAACAGGATTAGCAGAGCGAGGTATGTAGGCGGTG
CTACAGAGTTCTTGAAGTGGTGGCCTAACTACGGCTACACTAGAAGAACAGTATTTGGTATCTGCGCTCT
GCTGAAGCCAGTTACCTTCGGAAAAAGAGTTGGTAGCTCTTGATCCGGCAAACAAACCACCGCTGGTAGC
GGTGGTTTTTTTGTTTGCAAGCAGCAGATTACGCGCAGAAAAAAAGGATCTCAAGAAGATCCTTTGTTAG
AAAAACTCATCGAGCATCAAGTGAAACTGCAATTTATTCATATCAGGATTATCAATACCATATTTTTGAA
AAAGCCGTTTCTGTAATGAAGGAGAAAACTCACCGAGGCAGTTCCATAGGATGGCAAGATCCTGGTATCG
GTCTGCGATTCCGACTCGTCCAACATCAATACAACCTATTAATTTCCCCTCGTCAAAAATAAGGTTATCA
AGTGAGAAATCACCATGAGTGACGACTGAATCCGGTGAGAATGGCAAAAGCTTATGCATTTCTTTCCAGA
CTTGTTCAACAGGCCAGCCATTACGCTCGTCATCAAAATCACTCGCACCAACCAAACCGTTATTCATTCG
TGATTGCGCCTGAGCGAGACGAAATACGCGATCGCCGTTAAAAGGACAATTACAAACAGGAATCGAATGC
AACCGGCGCAGGAACACTGCCAGCGCATCAACAATATTTTCACCTGAATCAGGATATTCTTCTAATACCT
GGAATGCTGTTTTCCCTGGGATCGCAGTGGTGAGTAACCATGCATCATCAGGAGTACGGATAAAATGCTT
GATGGTCGGAAGAGGCATAAATTCCGTCAGCCAGTTTAGCCTGACCATCTCATCTGTAACATCATTGGCA
ACGCTACCTTTGCCATGTTTCAGAAACAACTCTGGCGCATCGGGCTTCCCATACAATCGATAGATTGTCG
CACCTGATTGCCCGACATTATCGCGAGCCCATTTATACCCATATAAATCAGCATCCATGTTGGAATTTAA
TCGCGGCCTCGAGCAAGACGTTTCCCGTTGAATATGGCTCATACTCTTCCTTTTTCAATATTATTGAAGC
ATTTATCAGGGTTATTGTCTCATGTCCGCGCGTTTCCTGCATCTTTTAATCAAATCCCAAGATGTGTATA
AACGCGCCGGTATGTATAGGAAGAGGTTTATACTAAACTGTTACATTGCAAACGTGGTTTCGTGTGCCAA
GTGTGAAAACCGATGTTTAATCAAGGCTCTGACGCATTTCTACAACCACGACTCCAAGTGTGTGGGTGAA
GTCATGCATCTTTTAATCAAATCCCAAGATGTGTATAAACCACCAAACTGCCAAAAAATGAAAACTGTCG
ACAAGCTCTGTCCGTTTGCTGGCAACTGCAAGGGTCTCAATCCTATTTGTAATTATTGAATAATAAAACA
ATTATAAATGTCAAATTTGTTTTTTATTAACGATACAAACCAAACGCAACAAGAACATTTGTAGTATTAT
CTATAATTGAAAACGCGTAGTTATAATCGCTGAGGTAATATTTAAAATCATTTTCAAATGATTCACAGTT
AATTTGCGACAATATAATTTTATTTTCACATAAACTAGACGCCTTGTCGTCTTCTTCTTCGTATTCCTTC
TCTTTTTCATTTTTCTCTTCATAAAAATTAACATAGTTATTATCGTATCCATATATGTATCTATCGTATA
GAGTAAATTTTTTGTTGTCATAAATATATATGTCTTTTTTAATGGGGTGTATAGTACCGCTGCGCATAGT
TTTTCTGTAATTTACAACAGTGCTATTTTCTGGTAGTTCTTCGGAGTGTGTTGCTTTAATTATTAAATTT
ATATAATCAATGAATTTGGGATCGTCGGTTTTATACAATATGTTGCCGGCATAGTACGCAGCTTCTTCTA
GTTCAATTACACCATTTTTTAGCAGCACCGGATTAACATAACTTTCCAAAATGTTGTACGAACCGTTAAA
CAAAAACAGTTCACCTCCCTTTTCTATACTATTGTCTGCGAGCAGTTGTTTGTTGTTAAAAATAACAGCC
ATTGTAATGAGACGCACAAACTAATATCACAAACTGGAAATGTCTATCAATATATAGTTGCTGATGGCCG
GCCTATTAATAGTAATCAATTACGGGGTCATTAGTTCATAGCCCATATATGGAGTTCCGCGTTACATAAC
TTACGGTAAATGGCCCGCCTGGCTGACCGCCCAACGACCCCCGCCCATTGACGTCAATAATGACGTATGT
TCCCATAGTAACGCCAATAGGGACTTTCCATTGACGTCAATGGGTGGAGTATTTACGGTAAACTGCCCAC
TTGGCAGTACATCAAGTGTATCATATGCCAAGTCCGCCCCCTATTGACGTCAATGACGGTAAATGGCCCG
CCTGGCATTATGCCCAGTACATGACCTTACGGGACTTTCCTACTTGGCAGTACATCTACGTATTAGTCAT
CGCTATTACCATGCTGATGCGGTTTTGGCAGTACACCAATGGGCGTGGATAGCGGTTTGACTCACGGGGA
TTTCCAAGTCTCCACCCCATTGACGTCAATGGGAGTTTGTTTTGGCACCAAAATCAACGGGACTTTCCAA
AATGTCGTAATAACCCCGCCCCGTTGACGCAAATGGGCGGTAGGCGTGTACGGTGGGAGGTCTATATAAG
CAGACGTCGTTTAGTGAACCGTCAGATCACTAGATGCTTTATTGCGGTAGTTTATCACAGTTAAATTGCT
AACGCCAGTCTCGAACTTAACGTGCAGAAGTTGGTCGTGAGGCACTGGGCAGGTAAGTATCGGGCCCTTT
GTGCGGGGGGAGCGGCTCGGGGCTGTCCGCGGGGGGACGGCTGCCTTCGGGGGGG
Features (pLannotate 1.2.2; 19 found; start..end, strand, type, name):
    160..278     +  promoter       rhaB promoter: promoter of the E. coli rhaBAD operon, conferring tight induction with L-rhamnose and repression with D-glucose in the presence of RhaR and RhaS (Giacalone et al., 2006)
    380..397     +  CDS            thrombin site: thrombin recognition and cleavage site
    422..1117    +  CDS            mScarlet-I: mScarlet-I is a basic (constitutively fluorescent) red fluorescent protein published in 2016, derived from synthetic construct. It is reported to be a rapidly-maturing monomer with moderate acid sensitivity.
   1118..1834    +  CDS            SYFP2: SYFP2 is a basic (constitutively fluorescent) yellow fluorescent protein published in 2006, derived from Aequorea victoria. It is reported to be a very rapidly-maturing monomer with moderate acid sensitivity.
   1846..1914    +  CDS            HBB (fragment): HBB_PONPY - Experimental evidence at transcript level: Swiss-Prot protein existence level 2. Involved in oxygen transport from the lung to the various peripheral tissues. From Pongo pygmaeus (Bornean orangutan).
   1989..2044    +  polyA_signal   β-globin poly(A) signal: rabbit β-globin polyadenylation signal (Gil and Proudfoot, 1987)
   2132..2179    +  terminator     T7 terminator: transcription terminator for bacteriophage T7 RNA polymerase
   2193..2276    +  CDS            PH (fragment): PYHD_NPVAC - Also known as P29, POLH. Experimental evidence at protein level: Swiss-Prot protein existence level 1. Major component of the virus occlusion bodies which are large proteinaceous structures termed polyhedra. These structures serve as the protective package for the virus particles outside the infected host and allow natural transmission of virus between insect hosts, assisting persistence in the environment. Forms the paracrystalline lattice of polyhedra and interacts with enveloped virions as well as other accessory molecules and structures to form a mature viral occlusion body. F
   2280..2652    +  3'UTR          polyhedrin 3' UTR: 3' UTR from the Autographa californica nucleopolyhedrovirus polyhedrin gene (Suzuki et al., 2006)
   2906..2939    +  protein_bind   loxP: Cre-mediated recombination occurs in the 8-bp core sequence (GCATACAT). Cre recombinase
   3107..3694    -  rep_origin     ori: high-copy-number ColE1/pMB1/pBR322/pUC origin of replication
   3707..4522    -  CDS            KanR: aminoglycoside phosphotransferase; aph(3')-Ia; confers resistance to kanamycin in bacteria or G418 (Geneticin®) in eukaryotes
   4523..4574    -  promoter       AmpR promoter (fragment): bla
   4588..4623    +  CDS            lef2 (fragment): baculovirus late expression factor 2
   4765..4889    +  CDS            lef2: baculovirus late expression factor 2
   4927..5532    +  CDS            ORF603: baculovirus ORF603 protein
   5604..5963    +  enhancer       CMV enhancer (fragment): human cytomegalovirus immediate early enhancer
   5965..6164    +  promoter       CMV promoter: human cytomegalovirus (CMV) immediate early promoter
   6316..91      +  intron         chimeric intron (fragment) (across the origin): chimera between introns from chicken β-actin and rabbit β-globin
