[The description below was written by a language model from this plasmid's Addgene catalogue record and pLannotate feature annotations shown in this document.]
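Description:
pDx_mScarlet-I-SYFP2 is a 6,355 nt dual-host expression plasmid built on the pTriEx-3 backbone, designed to produce the same fluorescent fusion protein in both E. coli and mammalian cells. It is maintained in bacteria at high copy from a ColE1/pUC-type origin and selected with kanamycin through an aph(3')-Ia KanR gene driven by a fragment of the bla promoter.

The payload is a synthetic tandem fusion of the red fluorescent protein mScarlet-I placed directly upstream of the yellow fluorescent protein SYFP2, with an N-terminal 6xHis tag recorded in the catalogue entry and an annotated thrombin cleavage site just before mScarlet-I, which would allow affinity purification and tag removal. Two promoters are stacked upstream of this single open reading frame. A CMV enhancer/promoter followed by a fragment of the chicken β-actin/rabbit β-globin chimeric intron drives transcription in mammalian cells. The rhaB promoter, lying between the intron and the coding sequence, gives L-rhamnose-inducible, glucose-repressible expression in E. coli. Downstream, a rabbit β-globin poly(A) signal serves the mammalian transcript and a T7 terminator is also present.

Several elements are carried over from the backbone: baculovirus sequences (lef2, ORF603, a polyhedrin fragment and its 3' UTR) and a single loxP site. The record assigns them no role in this construct.

With SYFP2 as donor and mScarlet-I as acceptor held in a fixed 1:1 fusion, the plasmid is intended for FRET analysis. It can be used in live mammalian cells or with bacterially produced protein, and was deposited alongside work characterising red fluorescent proteins of the mScarlet family.
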