Addgene plasmid #189761: pDx_mScarlet-I-SYFP2
Purpose: Dual expression vector for bacteria and mammalian cells producing mScarlet-I-SYFP2 fusion protein for FRET analysis
Depositing lab: Dorus Gadella. Depositing organization: University of Amsterdam. Publication: mScarlet3: a brilliant and fast-maturing red fluorescent protein. Gadella TWJ Jr, van Weeren L, Stouthamer J, Hink MA, Wolters AHG, Giepmans BNG, Aumonier S, Dupuy J, Royant A. Nat Methods. 2023 Apr;20(4):541-545. doi: 10.1038/s41592-023-01809-y. Epub 2023 Mar 27. PubMed 36973546.
Backbone
  Vector backbone: pTriEx-3
  Vector type: Mammalian Expression, Bacterial Expression
Growth in bacteria
  Bacterial resistance: Kanamycin, 50 μg/mL
  Growth temperature: 37°C
  Growth strain: DH5alpha
  Copy number: High Copy
Gene/Insert
  Gene/Insert name: mScarlet-I-SYFP2
  Species: Synthetic
  Promoter: CMV & Rha
  Tag / fusion protein: 6xHis (N terminal on insert)
  Cloning method: Restriction Enzyme; 5′ cloning site unknown (unknown if destroyed)
Terms and licenses: Academic/Nonprofit Terms; Industry Terms: Not Available to Industry
How to cite: pDx_mScarlet-I-SYFP2 was a gift from Dorus Gadella (Addgene plasmid # 189761 ; http://n2t.net/addgene:189761 ; RRID:Addgene_189761)
